>Addgene plasmid #29234 | pEMS1473 | addgene partial sequence | sequence record 38818 | LacZ-R 5'-GACAGTATCGGCCTCAGGAA-3'
GCTTCTGGTGCCGGAAACCAGGCAAAGCGCCATTCGCCATTCAGGCTGCGCAACTGTTGGGAAGGGCGAT
CGGTGCGGGCCTCTTCGCTATTACGCCAGCTGGCGAAAGGGGGATGTGCTGCAAGGCGATTAAGTTGGGT
AACGCCAGGGTTTTCCCAGTCACGACGTTGTAAAACGACGGGATCCGCCATGGTGGCGGAAGTTCCTATA
CCTTTTGAAGAATAGGAACTTCGGAATAGGAACTTCCTGTGGAGAGAAAGGCAAAGTGGATGTCAGTAAG
ACCAATAGGTGCCTATCAGAAACGCAAGAGTCTTCTCTGTCTCGACAAGCCCAGTTTCTATTGGTCTCCT
TAAACCTGTCTTGTAACCTTGATACTTACGGCGCGCCAGGCTCAGCACGGACGCGGGCTGGGCCAGCTCA
CGGTCCATTGCTGCAGCCCAGCCGCCCGCCTGGCTCCCAGCCCGGCCCAGGCGGAGGGGCCCAGACCCCT
GAGCCCCTTCCTCACAGGAGCCAAGTGCAGCCCTGCTGGGGCGCTCTCCAAGGGCTTTTTCACAGAGGAC
TCTGAGTCTCCTGAAACCAGGCCCTCTGCAGGGGTTCTGGCAGCAGCATCATGGCTCAGCCCAGCTTCAG
GGTTCCTGAGGCACCTGCAAAGGGACAGCCGATGAGAAGCTGAACCATCTGCAGAGGGCGAGCCCTGCGG
AAAGTGCCACCCCTTACCCCACACTTGGCCCCCTGAAGACCCTATAGTTTCAGATCCCACCCTACCCACA
GGCCAGGTGTCAGCCTGAGGATGGCCCCTGACCCCGCCTAGCCCCATGCCCTGCCTGGTCTGCTGTGGTC
ATAGCCAGGAGGCGAGAGA
