[The description below was written by a language model from this plasmid's Addgene catalogue record.]
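Description:
pEMS1473 is a Pleiades Promoter Project plasmid built on the large pEMS1313 backbone (about 18.8 kb without insert). It carries the human MiniPromoter Ple3, an approximately 1.8 kb regulatory insert derived from the ADORA2A (adenosine A2a receptor) locus. The insert was cloned by restriction digestion into an AscI site, with AscI recorded at both the 5′ and 3′ junctions, and it is not known whether those sites survived cloning. The plasmid is maintained in E. coli as a high-copy construct under ampicillin selection. No feature table accompanies the record, so the origin of replication and the other elements that account for the backbone's size are not stated.

The insert here is a promoter rather than a coding sequence. Ple3 is a compact, designed assembly of human regulatory sequence placed upstream of a reporter cassette supplied by the backbone, described as Intron-LacZ-NLS. In this arrangement the MiniPromoter drives transcription of a lacZ reporter. The intron is a standard addition intended to improve expression of the transgene message. The nuclear localisation signal concentrates β-galactosidase in the nucleus, so expressing cells can be resolved individually by histochemical staining.

The construct belongs to a published toolbox of MiniPromoters developed to direct selective, region- or cell-type-restricted expression in the brain, and the expression pattern of Ple3 is characterised in that work. It is used to assess or exploit the activity of ADORA2A-derived regulatory sequence. The record does not describe how the construct is delivered or integrated into the host genome.
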