Addgene plasmid #29234: pEMS1473
Purpose: Pleiades (Ple) MiniPromoter expression pattern described in Portales-Casamar et al., PNAS, 2010 (PMID: 20807748).
Depositing lab: Elizabeth Simpson. Depositing organization: University of British Columbia. Publication: A regulatory toolbox of MiniPromoters to drive selective expression in the brain. Portales-Casamar E, Swanson DJ, Liu L, de Leeuw CN, Banks KG, Ho Sui SJ, Fulton DL, Ali J, Amirabbasi M, Arenillas DJ, Babyak N, Black SF, Bonaguro RJ, Brauer E, Candido TR, Castellarin M, Chen J, Chen Y, Cheng JC, Chopra V, Docking TR, Dreolini L, D'Souza CA, Flynn EK, Glenn R, Hatakka K, Hearty TG, Imanian B, Jiang S, Khorasan-zadeh S, Komljenovic I, Laprise S, Liao NY, Lim JS, Lithwick S, Liu F, Liu J, Lu M, McConechy M, McLeod AJ, Milisavljevic M, Mis J, O'Connor K, Palma B, Palmquist DL, Schmouth JF, Swanson MI, Tam B, Ticoll A, Turner JL, Varhol R, Vermeulen J, Watkins RF, Wilson G, Wong BK, Wong SH, Wong TY, Yang GS, Ypsilanti AR, Jones SJ, Holt RA, Goldowitz D, Wasserman WW, Simpson EM. Proc Natl Acad Sci U S A. 2010 Sep 21. 107(38):16589-94. 10.1073/pnas.1009158107 PubMed 20807748.
Backbone
  Vector backbone: pEMS1313
  Backbone size w/o insert (bp): 18843
  Vector type: Pleiades Promoter Project [sic, Pleaides Plieades]
Growth in bacteria
  Bacterial resistance: Ampicillin, 100 μg/mL
  Growth temperature: 37°C
  Growth strain: DH5alpha
  Growth instructions: DH10B
  Copy number: High Copy
Gene/Insert
  Gene/Insert name: Ple3 (alt names: ADORA2A; Adenosine A2a receptor)
  Species: H. sapiens (human)
  Insert size (bp): 1801
  Entrez Gene: ADORA2A (a.k.a. A2aR, ADORA2, RDC8)
  Tag / fusion protein: Intron-LacZ-NLS (C terminal on backbone)
  Cloning method: Restriction Enzyme; 5′ cloning site AscI (unknown if destroyed); 3′ cloning site AscI (unknown if destroyed)
  Sequencing primers: 5′ Unknown
Terms and licenses: Academic/Nonprofit Terms; Industry Terms
How to cite: pEMS1473 was a gift from Elizabeth Simpson (Addgene plasmid # 29234 ; http://n2t.net/addgene:29234 ; RRID:Addgene_29234)
